>Addgene plasmid #147810 | pT7-EGFP-C1-HsDCP2_97-420_V | depositor full sequence | sequence record 290257 | Full Sequence
TAGTTATTAATAGTAATCAATTACGGGGTCATTAGTTCATAGCCCATATATGGAGTTCCGCGTTACATAA
CTTACGGTAAATGGCCCGCCTGGCTGACCGCCCAACGACCCCCGCCCATTGACGTCAATAATGACGTATG
TTCCCATAGTAACGCCAATAGGGACTTTCCATTGACGTCAATGGGTGGAGTATTTACGGTAAACTGCCCA
CTTGGCAGTACATCAAGTGTATCATATGCCAAGTACGCCCCCTATTGACGTCAATGACGGTAAATGGCCC
GCCTGGCATTATGCCCAGTACATGACCTTATGGGACTTTCCTACTTGGCAGTACATCTACGTATTAGTCA
TCGCTATTACCATGGTGATGCGGTTTTGGCAGTACATCAATGGGCGTGGATAGCGGTTTGACTCACGGGG
ATTTCCAAGTCTCCACCCCATTGACGTCAATGGGAGTTTGTTTTGGCACCAAAATCAACGGGACTTTCCA
AAATGTCGTAACAACTCCGCCCCATTGACGCAAATGGGCGGTAGGCGTGTACGGTGGGAGGTCTATATAA
GCAGAGCTCTCTGGCTAACTAGAGAACCCACTGCTTACTGGCTTATCGAAATTAATACGACTCACTATAG
GGAGACCCAAGCTCTAGCGCTACCGGTCGCCACCATGGTGAGCAAGGGCGAGGAGCTGTTCACCGGGGTG
GTGCCCATCCTGGTCGAGCTGGACGGCGACGTAAACGGCCACAAGTTCAGCGTGTCCGGCGAGGGCGAGG
GCGATGCCACCTACGGCAAGCTGACCCTGAAGTTCATCTGCACCACCGGCAAGCTGCCCGTGCCCTGGCC
CACCCTCGTGACCACCCTGACCTACGGCGTGCAGTGCTTCAGCCGCTACCCCGACCACATGAAGCAGCAC
GACTTCTTCAAGTCCGCCATGCCCGAAGGCTACGTCCAGGAGCGCACCATCTTCTTCAAGGACGACGGCA
ACTACAAGACCCGCGCCGAGGTGAAGTTCGAGGGCGACACCCTGGTGAACCGCATCGAGCTGAAGGGCAT
CGACTTCAAGGAGGACGGCAACATCCTGGGGCACAAGCTGGAGTACAACTACAACAGCCACAACGTCTAT
ATCATGGCCGACAAGCAGAAGAACGGCATCAAGGTGAACTTCAAGATCCGCCACAACATCGAGGACGGCA
GCGTGCAGCTCGCCGACCACTACCAGCAGAACACCCCCATCGGCGACGGCCCCGTGCTGCTGCCCGACAA
CCACTACCTGAGCACCCAGTCCGCCCTGAGCAAAGACCCCAACGAGAAGCGCGATCACATGGTCCTGCTG
GAGTTCGTGACCGCCGCCGGGATCACTCTCGGCATGGACGAGCTGTACAAGTCCGGACTCAGATCTGTAC
CAACATATGGTGCAATTATTCTTGATGAGACACTTGAAAATGTACTACTAGTTCAGGGGTACCTAGCAAA
ATCAGGCTGGGGATTTCCAAAAGGAAAAGTAAATAAAGAAGAAGCTCCTCATGATTGTGCTGCTAGAGAG
GTCTTTGAAGAAACTGGTTTTGATATCAAAGACTATATTTGTAAGGATGATTACATTGAACTTCGAATCA
ATGACCAGCTTGCTCGTTTGTACATCATTCCAGGAATTCCAAAAGACACAAAATTTAACCCAAAAACTAG
AAGAGAAATTCGGAACATTGAGTGGTTCTCTATTGAGAAATTGCCTTGTCATAGAAATGATATGACCCCC
AAATCCAAACTTGGTTTGGCACCTAACAAATTTTTTATGGCCATTCCCTTTATCAGACCATTAAGGGACT
GGCTTTCTCGAAGATTTGGCGATTCCTCAGACAGTGACAATGGATTTTCCTCAACTGGTAGCACGCCGGC
TAAACCCACTGTGGAAAAATTGAGTCGAACCAAATTCCGCCACAGTCAGCAGTTATTTCCTGACGGTTCT
CCTGGTGACCAGTGGGTAAAGCACAGGCAACCACTGCAGCAAAAGCCATATAATAATCATTCTGAAATGT
CTGACCTTTTAAAAGGAAAGAATCAAAGTATGAGGGGAAATGGCAGAAAACAGTATCAAGATTCACCTAA
TCAAAAGAAAAGAACAAATGGGCTTCAGCCAGCAAAGCAGCAGAATTCTTTGATGAAGTGTGAAAAGAAA
CTTCATCCACGGAAACTTCAGGATAATTTTGAAACAGATGCTGTATATGACTTGCCTAGCTCCAGTGAAG
ACCAGTTGCTAGAACATGCTGAGGGACAGCCCGTGGCATGTAATGGACATTGCAAGTTCCCCTTTTCATC
CAGAGCCTTTTTGAGTTTCAAGTTTGACCATAATGCTATAATGAAAATCTTGGACCTTTGAGGATCCACC
GGATCTAGATAACTGATCATAATCAGCCATACCACATTTGTAGAGGTTTTACTTGCTTTAAAAAACCTCC
CACACCTCCCCCTGAACCTGAAACATAAAATGAATGCAATTGTTGTTGTTAACTTGTTTATTGCAGCTTA
TAATGGTTACAAATAAAGCAATAGCATCACAAATTTCACAAATAAAGCATTTTTTTCACTGCATTCTAGT
TGTGGTTTGTCCAAACTCATCAATGTATCTTAACGCGTAAATTGTAAGCGTTAATATTTTGTTAAAATTC
GCGTTAAATTTTTGTTAAATCAGCTCATTTTTTAACCAATAGGCCGAAATCGGCAAAATCCCTTATAAAT
CAAAAGAATAGACCGAGATAGGGT
[37 nt withheld, positions 2755-2791]
AAAGAACGTGGACTCCAACGTCAAAGG
[49 nt withheld, positions 2819-2867]
T
[91 nt withheld, positions 2869-2959]
G
[124 nt withheld, positions 2961-3084]
CAGGTGGCACTTTTCGGGGAAATGTGCGCGGAACCCCTATTTGTTTATTTTTCTAAATACATTCAAATAT
GTATCCGCTCATGAGACAATAACCCTGATAAATGCTTCAATAATATTGAAAAAGGAAGAGTCCTGAGGCG
GAAAGAACCAGCTGTGGAATGTGTGTCAGTTAGGGTGTGGAAAGTCCCCAGGCTCCCCAGCAGGCAGAAG
TATGCAAAGCATGCATCTCAATTAGTCAGCAACCAGGTGTGGAAAGTCCCCAGGCTCCCCAGCAGGCAGA
AGTATGCAAAGCATGCATCTCAATTAGTCAGCAACCATAGTCCCGCCCCTAACTCCGCCCATCCCGCCCC
TAACTCCGCCCAGTTCCGCCCATTCTCCGCCCCATGGCTGACTAATTTTTTTTATTTATGCAGAGGCCGA
GGCCGCCTCGGCCTCTGAGCTATTCCAGAAGTAGTGAGGAGGCTTTTTTGGAGGCCTAGGCTTTTGCAAA
GATCGATCAAGAGACAGGATGAGGATCGTTTCGCATGATTGAACAAGATGGATTGCACGCAGGTTCTCCG
GCCGCTTGGGTGGAGAGGCTATTCGGCTATGACTGGGCACAACAGACAATCGGCTGCTCTGATGCCGCCG
TGTTCCGGCTGTCAGCGCAGGGGCGCCCGGTTCTTTTTGTCAAGACCGACCTGTCCGGTGCCCTGAATGA
ACTGCAAGACGAGGCAGCGCGGCTATCGTGGCTGGCCACGACGGGCGTTCCTTGCGCAGCTGTGCTCGAC
GTTGTCACTGAAGCGGGAAGGGACTGGCTGCTATTGGGCGAAGTGCCGGGGCAGGATCTCCTGTCATCTC
ACCTTGCTCCTGCCGAGAAAGTATCCATCATGGCTGATGCAATGCGGCGGCTGCATACGCTTGATCCGGC
TACCTGCCCATTCGACCACCAAGCGAAACATCGCATCGAGCGAGCACGTACTCGGATGGAAGCCGGTCTT
GTCGATCAGGATGATCTGGACGAAGAGCATCAGGGGCTCGCGCCAGCCGAACTGTTCGCCAGGCTCAAGG
CGAGCATGCCCGACGGCGAGGATCTCGTCGTGACCCATGGCGATGCCTGCTTGCCGAATATCATGGTGGA
AAATGGCCGCTTTTCTGGATTCATCGACTGTGGCCGGCTGGGTGTGGCGGACCGCTATCAGGACATAGCG
TTGGCTACCCGTGATATTGCTGAAGAGCTTGGCGGCGAATGGGCTGACCGCTTCCTCGTGCTTTACGGTA
TCGCCGCTCCCGATTCGCAGCGCATCGCCTTCTATCGCCTTCTTGACGAGTTCTTCTGAGCGGGACTCTG
GGGTTCGAAATGACCGACCAAGCGACGCCCAACCTGCCATCACGAGATTTCGATTCCACCGCCGCCTTCT
ATGAAAGGTTGGGCTTCGGAATCGTTTTCCGGGACGCCGGCTGGATGATCCTCCAGCGCGGGGATCTCAT
GCTGGAGTTCTTCGCCCACCCTAGGGGGAGGCTAACTGAAACACGGAAGGAGACAATACCGGAAGGAACC
CGCGCTATGACGGCAATAAAAAGACAGAATAAAACGCACGGTGTTGGGTCGTTTGTTCATAAACGCGGGG
TTCGGTCCCAGGGCTGGCACTCTGTCGATACCCCACCGAGACCCCATTGGGGCCAATACGCCCGCGTTTC
TTCCTTTTCCCCACCCCACCCCCCAAGTTCGGGTGAAGGCCCAGGGCTCGCAGCCAACGTCGGGGCGGCA
GGCCCTGCCATAGCCTCAGGTTACTCATATATACTTTAGATTGATTTAAAACTTCATTTTTAATTTAAAA
GGATCTAGGTGAAGATCCTTTTTGATAATCTCATGACCAAAATCCCTTAACGTGAGTTTTCGTTCCACTG
AGCGTCAGACCCCGTAGAAAAGATCAAAGGATCTTCTTGAGATCCTTTTTTTCTGCGCGTAATCTGCTGC
TTGCAAACAAAAAAACCACCGCTACCAGCGGTGGTTTGTTTGCCGGATCAAGAGCTACCAACTCTTTTTC
CGAAGGTAACTGGCTTCAGCAGAGCGCAGATACCAAATACTGTCCTTCTAGTGTAGCCGTAGTTAGGCCA
CCACTTCAAGAACTCTGTAGCACCGCCTACATACCTCGCTCTGCTAATCCTGTTACCAGTGGCTGCTGCC
AGTGGCGATAAGTCGTGTCTTACCGGGTTGGACTCAAGACGATAGTTACCGGATAAGGCGCAGCGGTCGG
GCTGAACGGGGGGTTCGTGCACACAGCCCAGCTTGGAGCGAACGACCTACACCGAACTGAGATACCTACA
GCGTGAGCTATGAGAAAGCGCCACGCTTCCCGAAGGGAGAAAGGCGGACAGGTATCCGGTAAGCGGCAGG
GTCGGAACAGGAGAGCGCACGAGGGAGCTTCCAGGGGGAAACGCCTGGTATCTTTATAGTCCTGTCGGGT
TTCGCCACCTCTGACTTGAGCGTCGATTTTTGTGATGCTCGTCAGGGGGGCGGAGCCTATGGAAAAACGC
CAGCAACGCGGCCTTTTTACGGTTCCTGGCCTTTTGCTGGCCTTTTGCTCACATGTTCTTTCCTGCGTTA
TCCCCTGATTCTGTGGATAACCGTATTACCGCCATGCAT
Features (pLannotate 1.2.2; 15 found; start..end, strand, type, name):
     61..364     +  enhancer       CMV enhancer: human cytomegalovirus immediate early enhancer
    365..568     +  promoter       CMV promoter: human cytomegalovirus (CMV) immediate early promoter
    564..597     +  LTR            5' LTR (truncated) (fragment): truncated 5' long terminal repeat (LTR) from HIV-1
    613..631     +  promoter       T7 promoter: promoter for bacteriophage T7 RNA polymerase
    665..1381    +  CDS            EGFP: EGFP is a basic (constitutively fluorescent) green fluorescent protein published in 1996, derived from Aequorea victoria. It is reported to be a rapidly-maturing weak dimer with moderate acid sensitivity.
   2394..2478    +  CDS            large T antigen (fragment): large T antigen from SV40 (simian virus 40)
   2501..2622    +  polyA_signal   SV40 poly(A) signal: SV40 polyadenylation signal
   2656..3084    -  rep_origin     f1 ori (sequence partly withheld): f1 bacteriophage origin of replication; arrow indicates direction of (+) strand synthesis
   3111..3215    +  promoter       AmpR promoter: bla
   3217..3574    +  promoter       SV40 promoter: SV40 enhancer and early promoter
   3609..4403    +  CDS            NeoR/KanR: aminoglycoside phosphotransferase from Tn5; aph(3')-II (or nptII); confers resistance to neomycin, kanamycin, and G418 (Geneticin®)
   4424..4576    +  CDS            ble (fragment): BLE_KLEPN - Experimental evidence at protein level: Swiss-Prot protein existence level 1. Binding protein with a strong affinity to the bleomycin family of antibiotics. Binds to CL990; an antimitotic-antibiotic compound. From Klebsiella pneumoniae.
   4635..4682    +  polyA_signal   HSV TK poly(A) signal: herpes simplex virus thymidine kinase polyadenylation signal (Cole and Stacy, 1985)
   4773..4789    -  polyA_signal   bGH poly(A) signal (fragment): bovine growth hormone polyadenylation signal
   5011..5599    +  rep_origin     ori: high-copy-number ColE1/pMB1/pBR322/pUC origin of replication
