[The description below was written by a language model from this plasmid's Addgene catalogue record and pLannotate feature annotations shown in this document.]
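Description:
pT7-EGFP-C1-HsDCP2_97-420_V is a 5,713 nt mammalian expression plasmid that produces a fragment of the human mRNA decapping enzyme DCP2 (also known as NUDT20), residues 97–420. The record lists the backbone as unknown, but the name and the feature layout match an EGFP-C1-type vector with an added T7 promoter. The CMV immediate-early enhancer and promoter sit upstream of a T7 promoter and the EGFP coding sequence. These are followed by an unannotated stretch of roughly 1 kb before the SV40 polyadenylation signal. That gap is the right size and position to hold the DCP2 fragment, which implies an N-terminal EGFP fusion, although the automated annotation did not label the insert itself. The insert carries one silent mutation relative to the reference cDNA. The T7 promoter would in principle also allow transcription by T7 RNA polymerase.

The plasmid is propagated in E. coli from a high-copy ColE1/pUC-type origin and selected with kanamycin. The Tn5 NeoR/KanR gene lies behind tandem bacterial (bla) and SV40 early promoters and ends in an HSV TK poly(A) signal, so the same marker gives kanamycin resistance in bacteria and G418 resistance in mammalian cells. An f1 origin is also present. The short hits to the HIV-1 LTR, SV40 large T antigen, ble and bGH poly(A) are fragments that most likely reflect incidental sequence similarity in the backbone rather than functional elements.

The construct comes from work on how DCP1 activates DCP2 on the EDC4 scaffold. An EGFP-tagged truncation of this kind is suited to localisation and interaction studies in human cells. The depositor sequence may be theoretical or only partly verified.
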