Addgene plasmid #147810: pT7-EGFP-C1-HsDCP2_97-420_V
Purpose: Mammalian Expression of HsDCP2_97-420
Depositing lab: Elisa Izaurralde. Depositing organization: Max Planck Institute for Developmental Biology. Publication: The activation of the decapping enzyme DCP2 by DCP1 occurs on the EDC4 scaffold and involves a conserved loop in DCP1. Chang CT, Bercovich N, Loh B, Jonas S, Izaurralde E. Nucleic Acids Res. 2014 Apr;42(8):5217-33. doi: 10.1093/nar/gku129. Epub 2014 Feb 8. PubMed 24510189.
Backbone
  Vector backbone: Unknown
  Vector type: Mammalian Expression
Growth in bacteria
  Bacterial resistance: Kanamycin, 50 μg/mL
  Growth temperature: 37°C
  Growth strain: DH5alpha
  Copy number: High Copy
Gene/Insert
  Gene/Insert name: HsDCP2_97-420
  Species: H. sapiens (human)
  Mutation: one silent mutation compared to the sequence given by NCBI: AY135173.1
  Entrez Gene: DCP2 (a.k.a. NUDT20)
  Cloning method: Unknown
Terms and licenses: Academic/Nonprofit Terms; Industry Terms: Not Available to Industry
Depositor comments: Plasmids from this collection were made available to the research community and donated after the lab closed. Please note that the sequence provided by the depositing laboratory may be theoretical/predicted or based on Sanger sequencing results. There may be discrepancies between sequencing results obtained by Addgene and the depositor sequence. If an Addgene verified sequence is not available, please contact before placing your order to request that our lab fully sequence the plasmid.
How to cite: pT7-EGFP-C1-HsDCP2_97-420_V was a gift from Elisa Izaurralde (Addgene plasmid # 147810 ; http://n2t.net/addgene:147810 ; RRID:Addgene_147810)
